>Addgene plasmid #100815 | pTRIPZ shCUX1-5328 | depositor full sequence | sequence record 189651 | pTRIPZ shCUX1-5328 sequence 13405 bps
TGGAAGGGCTAATTCACTCCCAAAGAAGACAAGATATCCTTGATCTGTGGATCTACCACACACAAGGCTA
CTTCCCTGATTAGCAGAACTACACACCAGGGCCAGGGGTCAGATATCCACTGACCTTTGGATGGTGCTAC
AAGCTAGTACCAGTTGAGCCAGATAAGGTAGAAGAGGCCAATAAAGGAGAGAACACCAGCTTGTTACACC
CTGTGAGCCTGCATGGGATGGATGACCCGGAGAGAGAAGTGTTAGAGTGGAGGTTTGACAGCCGCCTAGC
ATTTCATCACGTGGCCCGAGAGCTGCATCCGGAGTACTTCAAGAACTGCTGATATCGAGCTTGCTACAAG
GGACTTTCCGCTGGGGACTTTCCAGGGAGGCGTGGCCTGGGCGGGACTGGGGAGTGGCGAGCCCTCAGAT
CCTGCATATAAGCAGCTGCTTTTTGCCTGTACTGGGTCTCTCTGGTTAGACCAGATCTGAGCCTGGGAGC
TCTCTGGCTAACTAGGGAACCCACTGCTTAAGCCTCAATAAAGCTTGCCTTGAGTGCTTCAAGTAGTGTG
TGCCCGTCTGTTGTGTGACTCTGGTAACTAGAGATCCCTCAGACCCTTTTAGTCAGTGTGGAAAATCTCT
AGCAGTGGCGCCCGAACAGGGACTTGAAAGCGAAAGGGAAACCAGAGGAGCTCTCTCGACGCAGGACTCG
GCTTGCTGAAGCGCGCACGGCAAGAGGCGAGGGGCGGCGACTGGTGAGTACGCCAAAAATTTTGACTAGC
GGAGGCTAGAAGGAGAGAGATGGGTGCGAGAGCGTCAGTATTAAGCGGGGGAGAATTAGATCGCGATGGG
AAAAAATTCGGTTAAGGCCAGGGGGAAAGAAAAAATATAAATTAAAACATATAGTATGGGCAAGCAGGGA
GCTAGAACGATTCGCAGTTAATCCTGGCCTGTTAGAAACATCAGAAGGCTGTAGACAAATACTGGGACAG
CTACAACCATCCCTTCAGACAGGATCAGAAGAACTTAGATCATTATATAATACAGTAGCAACCCTCTATT
GTGTGCATCAAAGGATAGAGATAAAAGACACCAAGGAAGCTTTAGACAAGATAGAGGAAGAGCAAAACAA
AAGTAAGACCACCGCACAGCAAGCGGCCGGCCGCTGATCTTCAGACCTGGAGGAGGAGATATGAGGGACA
ATTGGAGAAGTGAATTATATAAATATAAAGTAGTAAAAATTGAACCATTAGGAGTAGCACCCACCAAGGC
AAAGAGAAGAGTGGTGCAGAGAGAAAAAAGAGCAGTGGGAATAGGAGCTTTGTTCCTTGGGTTCTTGGGA
GCAGCAGGAAGCACTATGGGCGCAGCGTCAATGACGCTGACGGTACAGGCCAGACAATTATTGTCTGGTA
TAGTGCAGCAGCAGAACAATTTGCTGAGGGCTATTGAGGCGCAACAGCATCTGTTGCAACTCACAGTCTG
GGGCATCAAGCAGCTCCAGGCAAGAATCCTGGCTGTGGAAAGATACCTAAAGGATCAACAGCTCCTGGGG
ATTTGGGGTTGCTCTGGAAAACTCATTTGCACCACTGCTGTGCCTTGGAATGCTAGTTGGAGTAATAAAT
CTCTGGAACAGATTTGGAATCACACGACCTGGATGGAGTGGGACAGAGAAATTAACAATTACACAAGCTT
AATACACTCCTTAATTGAAGAATCGCAAAACCAGCAAGAAAAGAATGAACAAGAATTATTGGAATTAGAT
AAATGGGCAAGTTTGTGGAATTGGTTTAACATAACAAATTGGCTGTGGTATATAAAATTATTCATAATGA
TAGTAGGAGGCTTGGTAGGTTTAAGAATAGTTTTTGCTGTACTTTCTATAGTGAATAGAGTTAGGCAGGG
ATATTCACCATTATCGTTTCAGACCCACCTCCCAACCCCGAGGGGACCCGACAGGCCCGAAGGAATAGAA
GAAGAAGGTGGAGAGAGAGACAGAGACAGATCCATTCGATTAGTGAACGGATCGGCACTGCGTGCGCCAA
TTCTGCAGACAAATGGCAGTATTCATCCACAATTTTAAAAGAAAAGGGGGGATTGGGGGGTACAGTGCAG
GGGAAAGAATAGTAGACATAATAGCAACAGACATACAAACTAAAGAATTACAAAAACAAATTACAAAAAT
TCAAAATTTTCGGGTTTATTACAGGGACAGCAGAGATCCAGTTTGGTTAGTACCGGGCCCGCTCTAGTCC
GGAATCAGTCCTGCTCCTCGGCCACGAAGTGCACGCAGTTGCCGGCCGGGTCGCGCAGGGCGAACTCCCG
CCCCCACGGCTGCTCGCCGATCTCGGTCATGGCCGGCCCGGAGGCGTCCCGGAAGTTCGTGGACACGACC
TCCGACCACTCGGCGTACAGCTCGTCCAGGCCGCGCACCCACACCCAGGCCAGGGTGTTGTCCGGCACCA
CCTGGTCCTGGACCGCGCTGATGAACAGGGTCACGTCGTCCCGGACCACACCGGCGAAGTCGTCCTCCAC
GAAGTCCCGGGAGAACCCGAGCCGGTCGGTCCAGAACTCGACCGCTCCGGCGACGTCGCGCGCGGTGAGC
ACCGGAACGGCACTGGTCAACTTGGCCATGGTGGCCCTCCTATAGTGAGTCGTATTATACTATGCCGATA
TACTATGCCGATGATTAATTGTCAACACGTGCTGCAGGTCCGAGGTTCTAGACGAGTTTACTCCCTATCA
GTGATAGAGAACGATGTCGAGTTTACTCCCTATCAGTGATAGAGAACGTATGTCGAGTTTACTCCCTATC
AGTGATAGAGAACGTATGTCGAGTTTACTCCCTATCAGTGATAGAGAACGTATGTCGAGTTTATCCCTAT
CAGTGATAGAGAACGTATGTCGAGTTTACTCCCTATCAGTGATAGAGAACGTATGTCGAGGTAGGCGTGT
ACGGTGGGAGGCCTATATAAGCAGAGCTCGTTTAGTGAACCGTCAGATCGCACCGGTCGCCACCATGAGC
GAGCTGATCAAGGAGAACATGCACATGAAGCTGTACATGGAGGGCACCGTGAACAACCACCACTTCAAGT
GCACATCCGAGGGCGAAGGCAAGCCCTACGAGGGCACCCAGACCATGAAGATCAAGGTGGTCGAGGGCGG
CCCTCTCCCCTTCGCCTTCGACATCCTGGCTACCAGCTTCATGTACGGCAGCAAAGCCTTCATCAACCAC
ACCCAGGGCATCCCCGACTTCTTTAAGCAGTCCTTCCCTGAGGGCTTCACATGGGAGAGAATCACCACAT
ACGAAGACGGGGGCGTGCTGACCGCTACCCAGGACACCAGCTTCCAGAACGGCTGCATCATCTACAACGT
CAAGATCAACGGGGTGAACTTCCCATCCAACGGCCCTGTGATGCAGAAGAAAACACGCGGCTGGGAGGCC
AACACCGAGATGCTGTACCCCGCTGACGGCGGCCTGAGAGGCCACAGCCAGATGGCCCTGAAGCTCGTGG
GCGGGGGCTACCTGCACTGCTCCTTCAAGACCACATACAGATCCAAGAAACCCGCTAAGAACCTCAAGAT
GCCCGGCTTCCACTTCGTGGACCACAGACTGGAAAGAATCAAGGAGGCCGACAAAGAGACCTACGTCGAG
CAGCACGAGATGGCTGTGGCCAAGTACTGCGACCTCCCTAGCAAACTGGGGCACAGATAATCGATAGTTT
GTTTGAATGAGGCTTCAGTACTTTACAGAATCGTTGCCTGCACATCTTGGAAACACTTGCTGGGATTACT
TCTTCAGGTTAACCCAACAGAAGGCTCGAGAAGGTATATGCTGTTGACAGTGAGCGTCTTCTCGTTTGAA
ACTTTGAATAGTGAAGCCACAGATGTATTCAAAGTTTCAAACGAGAAGATGCCTACTGCCTCGGAATTCA
AGGGGCTACTTTAGGAGCAATTATCTTGTTTACTAAAACTGAATACCTTGCTATCTCTTTGATACATTTT
TACAAAGCTGAATTAAAATGGTATAAATTAAATCACTTTTTTCAATTGGAAGACTAATGCGGCCGGCCAT
TACTCCGTCTCGTGTCTTGTTGCATATGTCTGCTGGTTTGTTTGATGTTGTTTGCGGGCGGGCCCTATAG
TGAGTCGTATTACCTAGGACGCGTGGCCTCCGCGCCGGGTTTTGGCGCCTCCCGCGGGCGCCCCCCTCCT
CACGGCGAGCGCTGCCACGTCAGACGAAGGGCGCAGCGAGCGTCCTGATCCTTCCGCCCGGACGCTCAGG
ACAGCGGCCCGCTGCTCATAAGACTCGGCCTTAGAACCCCAGTATCAGCAGAAGGACATTTTAGGACGGG
ACTTGGGTGACTCTAGGGCACTGGTTTTCTTTCCAGAGAGCGGAACAGGCGAGGAAAAGTAGTCCCTTCT
CGGCGATTCTGCGGAGGGATCTCCGTGGGGCGGTGAACGCCGATGATTATATAAGGACGCGCCGGGTGTG
GCACAGCTAGTTCCGTCGCAGCCGGGATTTGGGTCGCGGTTCTTGTTTGTGGATCGCTGTGATCGTCACT
TGGTGAGTAGCGGGCTGCTGGGCTGGCCGGGGCTTTCGTGGCCGCCGGGCCGCTCGGTGGGACGGAAGCG
TGTGGAGAGACCGCCAAGGGCTGTAGTCTGGGTCCGCGAGCAAGGTTGCCCTGAACTGGGGGTTGGGGGG
AGCGCAGCAAAATGGCGGCTGTTCCCGAGTCTTGAATGGAAGACGCTTGTGAGGCGGGCTGTGAGGTCGT
TGAAACAAGGTGGGGGGCATGGTGGGCGGCAAGAACCCAAGGTCTTGAGGCCTTCGCTAATGCGGGAAAG
CTCTTATTCGGGTGAGATGGGCTGGGGCACCATCTGGGGACCCTGACGTGAAGTTTGTCACTGACTGGAG
AACTCGGTTTGTCGTCTGTTGCGGGGGCGGCAGTTATGGCGGTGCCGTTGGGCAGTGCACCCGTACCTTT
GGGAGCGCGCGCCCTCGTCGTGTCGTGACGTCACCCGTTCTGTTGGCTTATAATGCAGGGTGGGGCCACC
TGCCGGTAGGTGTGCGGTAGGCTTTTCTCCGTCGCAGGACGCAGGGTTCGGGCCTAGGGTAGGCTCTCCT
GAATCGACAGGCGCCGGACCTCTGGTGAGGGGAGGGATAAGTGAGGCGTCAGTTTCTTTGGTCGGTTTTA
TGTACCTATCTTCTTAAGTAGCTGAAGCTCCGGTTTTGAACTATGCGCTCGGGGTTGGCGAGTGTGTTTT
GTGAAGTTTTTTAGGCACCTTTTGAAATGTAATCATTTGGGTCAATATGTAATTTTCAGTGTTAGACTAG
TAAATTGTCCGCTAAATTCTGGCCGTTTTTGGCTTTTTTGTTAGACGCTAGCGGATCCATAACTTCGTAT
AGTATACATTATACGAAGTTATGCCACCATGTCTAGGCTGGACAAGAGCAAAGTCATAAACGGAGCTCTG
GAATTACTCAATGGTGTCGGTATCGAAGGCCTGACGACAAGGAAACTCGCTCAAAAGCTGGGAGTTGAGC
AGCCTACCCTGTACTGGCACGTGAAGAACAAGCGGGCCCTGCTCGATGCCCTGCCAATCGAGATGCTGGA
CAGGCATCATACCCACTTCTGCCCCCTGGAAGGCGAGTCATGGCAAGACTTTCTGCGGAACAACGCCAAG
TCATACCGCTGTGCTCTCCTCTCACATCGCGACGGGGCTAAAGTGCATCTCGGCACCCGCCCAACAGAGA
AACAGTACGAAACCCTGGAAAATCAGCTCGCGTTCCTGTGTCAGCAAGGCTTCTCCCTGGAGAACGCACT
GTACGCTCTGTCCGCCGTGGGCCACTTTACACTGGGCTGCGTATTGGAGGAACAGGAGCATCAAGTAGCA
AAAGAGGAAAGAGAGACACCTACCACCGATTCTATGCCCCCACTTCTGAGACAAGCAATTGAGCTGTTCG
ACCGGCAGGGAGCCGAACCTGCCTTCCTTTTCGGCCTGGAACTAATCATATGTGGCCTGGAGAAACAGCT
AAAGTGCGAAAGCGGCGGGCCGACCGACGCCCTTGACGATTTTGACTTAGACATGCTCCCAGCCGATGCC
CTTGACGATTTTGACCTTGACATGCTCCCCGGGTAAATAACTTCGTATAGTATACATTATACGAAGTTAT
GGATCCGCGGCCGCAAATTCCGCCCCTCTCCCTCCCCCCCCCCTAACGTTACTGGCCGAAGCCGCTTGGA
ATAAGGCCGGTGTGCGTTTGTCTATATGTTATTTTCCACCATATTGCCGTCTTTTGGCAATGTGAGGGCC
CGGAAACCTGGCCCTGTCTTCTTGACGAGCATTCCTAGGGGTCTTTCCCCTCTCGCCAAAGGAATGCAAG
GTCTGTTGAATGTCGTGAAGGAAGCAGTTCCTCTGGAAGCTTCTTGAAGACAAACAACGTCTGTAGCGAC
CCTTTGCAGGCAGCGGAACCCCCCACCTGGCGACAGGTGCCTCTGCGGCCAAAAGCCACGTGTATAAGAT
ACACCTGCAAAGGCGGCACAACCCCAGTGCCACGTTGTGAGTTGGATAGTTGTGGAAAGAGTCAAATGGC
TCTCCTCAAGCGTATTCAACAAGGGGCTGAAGGATGCCCAGAAGGTACCCCATTGTATGGGATCTGATCT
GGGGCCTCGGTGCACATGCTTTACATGTGTTTAGTCGAGGTTAAAAAAACGTCTAGGCCCCCCGAACCAC
GGGGACGTGGTTTTCCTTTGAAAAACACGATAATACCATGGCCACCGAGTACAAGCCCACGGTGCGCCTC
GCCACCCGCGACGACGTCCCCCGGGCCGTACGCACCCTCGCCGCCGCGTTCGCCGACTACCCCGCCACGC
GCCACACCGTCGACCCGGACCGCCACATCGAGCGGGTCACCGAGCTGCAAGAACTCTTCCTCACGCGCGT
CGGGCTCGACATCGGCAAGGTGTGGGTCGCGGACGACGGCGCCGCGGTGGCGGTCTGGACCACGCCGGAG
AGCGTCGAAGCGGGGGCGGTGTTCGCCGAGATCGGCTCGCGCATGGCCGAGTTGAGCGGTTCCCGGCTGG
CCGCGCAGCAACAGATGGAAGGCCTCCTGGCGCCGCACCGGCCCAAGGAGCCCGCGTGGTTCCTGGCCAC
CGTCGGCGTCTCGCCCGACCACCAGGGCAAGGGTCTGGGCAGCGCCGTCGTGCTCCCCGGAGTGGAGGCG
GCCGAGCGCGCTGGGGTGCCCGCCTTCCTGGAGACCTCCGCGCCCCGCAACCTCCCCTTCTACGAGCGGC
TCGGCTTCACCGTCACCGCCGACGTCGAGGTGCCCGAAGGACCGCGCACCTGGTGCATGACCCGCAAGCC
CGGTGCCTGAGTTCGCGTCTGGAACAATCAACCTCTGGATTACAAAATTTGTGAAAGATTGACTGGTATT
CTTAACTATGTTGCTCCTTTTACGCTATGTGGATACGCTGCTTTAATGCCTTTGTATCATGCTATTGCTT
CCCGTATGGCTTTCATTTTCTCCTCCTTGTATAAATCCTGGTTGCTGTCTCTTTATGAGGAGTTGTGGCC
CGTTGTCAGGCAACGTGGCGTGGTGTGCACTGTGTTTGCTGACGCAACCCCCACTGGTTGGGGCATTGCC
ACCACCTGTCAGCTCCTTTCCGGGACTTTCGCTTTCCCCCTCCCTATTGCCACGGCGGAACTCATCGCCG
CCTGCCTTGCCCGCTGCTGGACAGGGGCTCGGCTGTTGGGCACTGACAATTCCGTGGTGTTGTCGGGGAA
GCTGACGTCCTTTCCATGGCTGCTCGCCTGTGTTGCCACCTGGATTCTGCGCGGGACGTCCTTCTGCTAC
GTCCCTTCGGCCCTCAATCCAGCGGACCTTCCTTCCCGCGGCCTGCTGCCGGCTCTGCGGCCTCTTCCGC
GTCTTCGCCTTCGCCCTCAGACGAGTCGGATCTCCCTTTGGGCCGCCTCCCCGCCTGGAATTAATTCTGC
AGTCGAGACCTAGAAAAACATGGAGCAATCACAAGTAGCAATACAGCAGCTACCAATGCTGATTGTGCCT
GGCTAGAAGCACAAGAGGAGGAGGAGGTGGGTTTTCCAGTCACACCTCAGGTACCTTTAAGACCAATGAC
TTACAAGGCAGCTGTAGATCTTAGCCACTTTTTAAAAGAAAAGAGGGGACTGGAAGGGCTAATTCACTCC
CAACGAAGACAAGATCTGCTTTTTGCTTGTACTGGGTCTCTCTGGTTAGACCAGATCTGAGCCTGGGAGC
TCTCTGGCTAACTAGGGAACCCACTGCTTAAGCCTCAATAAAGCTTGCCTTGAGTGCTTCAAGTAGTGTG
TGCCCGTCTGTTGTGTGACTCTGGTAACTAGAGATCCCTCAGACCCTTTTAGTCAGTGTGGAAAATCTCT
AGCAGTAGTAGTTCATGTCATCTTATTATTCAGTATTTATAACTTGCAAAGAAATGAATATCAGAGAGTG
AGAGGCCTTGACATTGTTTAAACCCGCTGATCAGCCTCGACTGTGCCTTCTAGTTGCCAGCCATCTGTTG
TTTGCCCCTCCCCCGTGCCTTCCTTGACCCTGGAAGGTGCCACTCCCACTGTCCTTTCCTAATAAAATGA
GGAAATTGCATCGCATTGTCTGAGTAGGTGTCATTCTATTCTGGGGGGTGGGGTGGGGCAGGACAGCAAG
GGGGAGGATTGGGAAGACAATAGCAGGCATGCTGGGGATGCGGTGGGCTCTATGGCTTCTGAGGCGGAAA
GAACCAGCTGGGGCTCTAGGGGGTATCCCC
[124 nt withheld, positions 8781-8904]
C
[91 nt withheld, positions 8906-8996]
A
[49 nt withheld, positions 8998-9046]
CCTTTGACGTTGGAGTCCACGTTCTTT
[37 nt withheld, positions 9074-9110]
ACCCTATCTCGGTCTATTCTTTTGATTTATAAGGGATTTTGCCGATTTCGGCCTATTGGTTAAAAAATGA
GCTGATTTAACAAAAATTTAACGCGAATTAATTCTGTGGAATGTGTGTCAGTTAGGGTGTGGAAAGTCCC
CAGGCTCCCCAGCAGGCAGAAGTATGCAAAGCATGCATCTCAATTAGTCAGCAACCAGGTGTGGAAAGTC
CCCAGGCTCCCCAGCAGGCAGAAGTATGCAAAGCATGCATCTCAATTAGTCAGCAACCATAGTCCCGCCC
CTAACTCCGCCCATCCCGCCCCTAACTCCGCCCAGTTCCGCCCATTCTCCGCCCCATGGCTGACTAATTT
TTTTTATTTATGCAGAGGCCGAGGCCGCCTCTGCCTCTGAGCTATTCCAGAAGTAGTGAGGAGGCTTTTT
TGGAGGCCTAGGCTTTTGCAAAAAGCTCCCGGGAGCTTGTATATCCATTTTCGGATCTGATCAGCACGTG
ATGAAAAAGCCTGAACTCACCGCGACGTCTGTCGAGAAGTTTCTGATCGAAAAGTTCGACAGCGTCTCCG
ACCTGATGCAGCTCTCGGAGGGCGAAGAATCTCGTGCTTTCAGCTTCGATGTAGGAGGGCGTGGATATGT
CCTGCGGGTAAATAGCTGCGCCGATGGTTTCTACAAAGATCGTTATGTTTATCGGCACTTTGCATCGGCC
GCGCTCCCGATTCCGGAAGTGCTTGACATTGGGGAATTAATTCAGCGAGAGCCTGACCTATTGCATCTCC
CGCCGTGCACAGGGTGTCACGTTGCAAGACCTGCCTGAAACCGAACTGCCCGCTGTTCTGCAGCCGGTCG
CGGAGGCCATGGATGCGATCGCTGCGGCCGATCTTAGCCAGACGAGCGGGTTCGGCCCATTCGGACCGCA
AGGAATCGGTCAATACACTACATGGCGTGATTTCATATGCGCGATTGCTGATCCCCATGTGTATCACTGG
CAAACTGTGATGGACGACACCGTCAGTGCGTCCGTCGCGCAGGCTCTCGATGAGCTGATGCTTTGGGCCG
AGGACTGCCCCGAAGTCCGGCACCTCGTGCACGCGGATTTCGGCTCCAACAATGTCCTGACGGACAATGG
CCGCATAACAGCGGTCATTGACTGGAGCGAGGCGATGTTCGGGGATTCCCAATACGAGGTCGCCAACATC
TTCTTCTGGAGGCCGTGGTTGGCTTGTATGGAGCAGCAGACGCGCTACTTCGAGCGGAGGCATCCGGAGC
TTGCAGGATCGCCGCGGCTCCGGGCGTATATGCTCCGCATTGGTCTTGACCAACTCTATCAGAGCTTGGT
TGACGGCAATTTCGATGATGCAGCTTGGGCGCAGGGTCGATGCGACGCAATCGTCCGATCCGGAGCCGGG
ACTGTCGGGCGTACACAAATCGCCCGCAGAAGCGCGGCCGTCTGGACCGATGGCTGTGTAGAAGTACTCG
CCGATAGTGGAAACCGACGCCCCAGCACTCGTCCGAGGGCAAAGGAATAGCACGTGCTACGAGATTTCGA
TTCCACCGCCGCCTTCTATGAAAGGTTGGGCTTCGGAATCGTTTTCCGGGACGCCGGCTGGATGATCCTC
CAGCGCGGGGATCTCATGCTGGAGTTCTTCGCCCACCCCAACTTGTTTATTGCAGCTTATAATGGTTACA
AATAAAGCAATAGCATCACAAATTTCACAAATAAAGCATTTTTTTCACTGCATTCTAGTTGTGGTTTGTC
CAAACTCATCAATGTATCTTATCATGTCTGTATACCGTCGACCTCTAGCTAGAGCTTGGCGTAATCATGG
TCATAGCTGTTTCCTGTGTGAAATTGTTATCCGCTCACAATTCCACACAACATACGAGCCGGAAGCATAA
AGTGTAAAGCCTGGGGTGCCTAATGAGTGAGCTAACTCACATTAATTGCGTTGCGCTCACTGCCCGCTTT
CCAGTCGGGAAACCTGTCGTGCCAGCTGCATTAATGAATCGGCCAACGCGCGGGGAGAGGCGGTTTGCGT
ATTGGGCGCTCTTCCGCTTCCTCGCTCACTGACTCGCTGCGCTCGGTCGTTCGGCTGCGGCGAGCGGTAT
CAGCTCACTCAAAGGCGGTAATACGGTTATCCACAGAATCAGGGGATAACGCAGGAAAGAACATGTGAGC
AAAAGGCCAGCAAAAGGCCAGGAACCGTAAAAAGGCCGCGTTGCTGGCGTTTTTCCATAGGCTCCGCCCC
CCTGACGAGCATCACAAAAATCGACGCTCAAGTCAGAGGTGGCGAAACCCGACAGGACTATAAAGATACC
AGGCGTTTCCCCCTGGAAGCTCCCTCGTGCGCTCTCCTGTTCCGACCCTGCCGCTTACCGGATACCTGTC
CGCCTTTCTCCCTTCGGGAAGCGTGGCGCTTTCTCATAGCTCACGCTGTAGGTATCTCAGTTCGGTGTAG
GTCGTTCGCTCCAAGCTGGGCTGTGTGCACGAACCCCCCGTTCAGCCCGACCGCTGCGCCTTATCCGGTA
ACTATCGTCTTGAGTCCAACCCGGTAAGACACGACTTATCGCCACTGGCAGCAGCCACTGGTAACAGGAT
TAGCAGAGCGAGGTATGTAGGCGGTGCTACAGAGTTCTTGAAGTGGTGGCCTAACTACGGCTACACTAGA
AGAACAGTATTTGGTATCTGCGCTCTGCTGAAGCCAGTTACCTTCGGAAAAAGAGTTGGTAGCTCTTGAT
CCGGCAAACAAACCACCGCTGGTAGCGGTGGTTTTTTTGTTTGCAAGCAGCAGATTACGCGCAGAAAAAA
AGGATCTCAAGAAGATCCTTTGATCTTTTCTACGGGGTCTGACGCTCAGTGGAACGAAAACTCACGTTAA
GGGATTTTGGTCATGAGATTATCAAAAAGGATCTTCACCTAGATCCTTTTAAATTAAAAATGAAGTTTTA
AATCAATCTAAAGTATATATGAGTAAACTTGGTCTGACAGTTACCAATGCTTAATCAGTGAGGCACCTAT
CTCAGCGATCTGTCTATTTCGTTCATCCATAGTTGCCTGACTCCCCGTCGTGTAGATAACTACGATACGG
GAGGGCTTACCATCTGGCCCCAGTGCTGCAATGATACCGCGAGACCCACGCTCACCGGCTCCAGATTTAT
CAGCAATAAACCAGCCAGCCGGAAGGGCCGAGCGCAGAAGTGGTCCTGCAACTTTATCCGCCTCCATCCA
GTCTATTAATTGTTGCCGGGAAGCTAGAGTAAGTAGTTCGCCAGTTAATAGTTTGCGCAACGTTGTTGCC
ATTGCTACAGGCATCGTGGTGTCACGCTCGTCGTTTGGTATGGCTTCATTCAGCTCCGGTTCCCAACGAT
CAAGGCGAGTTACATGATCCCCCATGTTGTGCAAAAAAGCGGTTAGCTCCTTCGGTCCTCCGATCGTTGT
CAGAAGTAAGTTGGCCGCAGTGTTATCACTCATGGTTATGGCAGCACTGCATAATTCTCTTACTGTCATG
CCATCCGTAAGATGCTTTTCTGTGACTGGTGAGTACTCAACCAAGTCATTCTGAGAATAGTGTATGCGGC
GACCGAGTTGCTCTTGCCCGGCGTCAATACGGGATAATACCGCGCCACATAGCAGAACTTTAAAAGTGCT
CATCATTGGAAAACGTTCTTCGGGGCGAAAACTCTCAAGGATCTTACCGCTGTTGAGATCCAGTTCGATG
TAACCCACTCGTGCACCCAACTGATCTTCAGCATCTTTTACTTTCACCAGCGTTTCTGGGTGAGCAAAAA
CAGGAAGGCAAAATGCCGCAAAAAAGGGAATAAGGGCGACACGGAAATGTTGAATACTCATACTCTTCCT
TTTTCAATATTATTGAAGCATTTATCAGGGTTATTGTCTCATGAGCGGATACATATTTGAATGTATTTAG
AAAAATAAACAAATAGGGGTTCCGCGCACATTTCCCCGAAAAGTGCCACCTGACGTCGACGGATCGGGAG
ATCAACTTGTTTATTGCAGCTTATAATGGTTACAAATAAAGCAATAGCATCACAAATTTCACAAATAAAG
CATTTTTTTCACTGCATTCTAGTTGTGGTTTGTCCAAACTCATCAATGTATCTTATCATGTCTGGATCAA
CTGGATAACTCAAGCTAACCAAAATCATCCCAAACTTCCCACCCCATACCCTATTACCACTGCCAATTAC
CTGTGGTTTCATTTACTCTAAACCTGTGATTCCTCTGAATTATTTTCATTTTAAAGAAATTGTATTTGTT
AAATATGTACTACAAACTTAGTAGT
Features (pLannotate 1.2.2; 38 found; start..end, strand, type, name):
    377..634     +  LTR            5' LTR (truncated): truncated 5' long terminal repeat (LTR) from HIV-1
    681..806     +  misc_feature   HIV-1 Ψ: packaging signal of human immunodeficiency virus type 1
    790..1128    +  CDS            HIV-1 gag (fragment): gag protein from human immunodeficiency virus 1; gag
   1303..1536    +  misc_feature   RRE: The Rev response element (RRE) of HIV-1 allows for Rev-dependent mRNA export from the nucleus to the cytoplasm.
   1913..2013    +  CDS            Rev (fragment): human immunodeficiency virus 1 (HIV-1) Rev protein; rev; enhances nuclear export of unspliced and incompletely spliced viral mRNAs
   2063..2180    +  misc_feature   cPPT/CTS: central polypurine tract and central termination sequence of HIV-1
   2245..2619    -  CDS            BleoR: antibiotic-binding protein; Sh ble from Streptoalloteichus hindustanus; confers resistance to bleomycin, phleomycin, and Zeocin™
   2639..2686    -  promoter       EM7 promoter: synthetic bacterial promoter&nbsp
   2713..2991    +  promoter       tight TRE promoter (fragment): Tet-responsive promoter PTight, consisting of seven tet operator sequences followed by the minimal CMV promoter
   3005..3697    +  CDS            TurboRFP: TurboRFP is a basic (constitutively fluorescent) orange fluorescent protein published in 2007, derived from Entacmaea quadricolor. It has low acid sensitivity.
   3713..3806    +  ncRNA          5' miR-30a: sequence upstream of the 71-nt precursor of the human miR-30a microRNA (Zeng et al., 2002) miRNA
   3917..4029    +  ncRNA          3' miR-30a: sequence downstream of the 71-nt precursor of the human miR-30a microRNA (Zeng et al., 2002) miRNA
   4124..4142    -  promoter       T7 promoter: promoter for bacteriophage T7 RNA polymerase
   4155..5366    +  promoter       UbC promoter: human ubiquitin C promoter
   5379..5412    +  protein_bind   loxP511: Cre-mediated recombination occurs in the 8-bp core sequence (GTATACAT). loxP511 sites are compatible with each other, but incompatible with wild-type loxP sites. Cre recombinase
   5419..6126    +  CDS            rtTA3: reverse tetracycline transactivator 3 activates expression from Tet-responsive promoters in the presence of doxycycline
   6127..6160    +  protein_bind   loxP511: Cre-mediated recombination occurs in the 8-bp core sequence (GTATACAT). loxP511 sites are compatible with each other, but incompatible with wild-type loxP sites. Cre recombinase
   6183..6755    +  misc_feature   IRES: internal ribosome entry site (IRES) of the encephalomyocarditis virus (EMCV)
   6764..7360    +  CDS            PuroR: puromycin N-acetyltransferase; pac from Streptomyces alboniger; confers resistance to puromycin
   7376..7964    +  misc_feature   WPRE: woodchuck hepatitis virus posttranscriptional regulatory element
   7981..8169    +  CDS            nef (fragment): NEF_HV1Z2 - Experimental evidence at protein level: Swiss-Prot protein existence level 1. Extracellular Nef protein targets CD4(+) T-lymphocytes for apoptosis by interacting with CXCR4 surface receptors. From Human immunodeficiency virus type 1 group M subtype D (isolate Z2/CDC-Z34) (HIV-1).
   8171..8404    +  LTR            3' LTR (ΔU3): self-inactivating 3' long terminal repeat (LTR) from HIV-1
   8511..8735    +  polyA_signal   bGH poly(A) signal: bovine growth hormone polyadenylation signal
   8739..8760    +  promoter       SV40 promoter (fragment): SV40 enhancer and early promoter
   8781..9209    +  rep_origin     f1 ori (sequence partly withheld): f1 bacteriophage origin of replication; arrow indicates direction of (+) strand synthesis
   9223..9552    +  promoter       SV40 promoter: SV40 enhancer and early promoter
   9601..10630   +  CDS            HygR (fragment): aminoglycoside phosphotransferase from E. coli; aph(4)-Ia; confers resistance to hygromycin
  10640..10765   +  CDS            ble (fragment): BLE_KLEPN - Experimental evidence at protein level: Swiss-Prot protein existence level 1. Binding protein with a strong affinity to the bleomycin family of antibiotics. Binds to CL990; an antimitotic-antibiotic compound. From Klebsiella pneumoniae.
  10760..10881   +  polyA_signal   SV40 poly(A) signal: SV40 polyadenylation signal
  10952..10974   -  protein_bind   lac operator (fragment): The lac repressor binds to the lac operator to inhibit transcription in E. coli. This inhibition can be relieved by adding lactose or isopropyl-β-D-thiogalactopyranoside (IPTG). lac repressor encoded by lacI
  10978..11008   -  promoter       lac promoter: promoter for the E. coli lac operon
  11023..11044   -  protein_bind   CAP binding site: CAP binding activates transcription in the presence of cAMP. E. coli catabolite activator protein
  11057..11149   -  CDS            lacI (fragment): lac repressor; lacI; The lac repressor binds to the lac operator to inhibit transcription in E. coli. This inhibition can be relieved by adding lactose or isopropyl-β-D-thiogalactopyranoside (IPTG).
  11332..11920   -  rep_origin     ori: high-copy-number ColE1/pMB1/pBR322/pUC origin of replication
  12091..12951   -  CDS            AmpR: β-lactamase; bla; confers resistance to ampicillin, carbenicillin, and related antibiotics
  12952..13056   -  promoter       AmpR promoter: bla
  13104..13238   +  polyA_signal   SV40 poly(A) signal: SV40 polyadenylation signal
  13405..329     +  CDS            nef (fragment) (across the origin): NEF_HV1BR - Experimental evidence at protein level: Swiss-Prot protein existence level 1. Extracellular Nef protein targets CD4(+) T-lymphocytes for apoptosis by interacting with CXCR4 surface receptors (PubMed:14990729). From Human immunodeficiency virus type 1 group M subtype B (isolate BRU/LAI) (HIV-1).
