>Addgene plasmid #100815 | pTRIPZ shCUX1-5328 | addgene full sequence | sequence record 205857 | Addgene NGS Result
TGGAAGGGCTAATTCACTCCCAAAGAAGACAAGATATCCTTGATCTGTGGATCTACCACACACAAGGCTA
CTTCCCTGATTAGCAGAACTACACACCAGGGCCAGGGGTCAGATATCCACTGACCTTTGGATGGTGCTAC
AAGCTAGTACCAGTTGAGCCAGATAAGGTAGAAGAGGCCAATAAAGGAGAGAACACCAGCTTGTTACACC
CTGTGAGCCTGCATGGGATGGATGACCCGGAGAGAGAAGTGTTAGAGTGGAGGTTTGACAGCCGCCTAGC
ATTTCATCACGTGGCCCGAGAGCTGCATCCGGAGTACTTCAAGAACTGCTGATATCGAGCTTGCTACAAG
GGACTTTCCGCTGGGGACTTTCCAGGGAGGCGTGGCCTGGGCGGGACTGGGGAGTGGCGAGCCCTCAGAT
CCTGCATATAAGCAGCTGCTTTTTGCCTGTACTGGGTCTCTCTGGTTAGACCAGATCTGAGCCTGGGAGC
TCTCTGGCTAACTAGGGAACCCACTGCTTAAGCCTCAATAAAGCTTGCCTTGAGTGCTTCAAGTAGTGTG
TGCCCGTCTGTTGTGTGACTCTGGTAACTAGAGATCCCTCAGACCCTTTTAGTCAGTGTGGAAAATCTCT
AGCAGTGGCGCCCGAACAGGGACTTGAAAGCGAAAGGGAAACCAGAGGAGCTCTCTCGACGCAGGACTCG
GCTTGCTGAAGCGCGCACGGCAAGAGGCGAGGGGCGGCGACTGGTGAGTACGCCAAAAATTTTGACTAGC
GGAGGCTAGAAGGAGAGAGATGGGTGCGAGAGCGTCAGTATTAAGCGGGGGAGAATTAGATCGCGATGGG
AAAAAATTCGGTTAAGGCCAGGGGGAAAGAAAAAATATAAATTAAAACATATAGTATGGGCAAGCAGGGA
GCTAGAACGATTCGCAGTTAATCCTGGCCTGTTAGAAACATCAGAAGGCTGTAGACAAATACTGGGACAG
CTACAACCATCCCTTCAGACAGGATCAGAAGAACTTAGATCATTATATAATACAGTAGCAACCCTCTATT
GTGTGCATCAAAGGATAGAGATAAAAGACACCAAGGAAGCTTTAGACAAGATAGAGGAAGAGCAAAACAA
AAGTAAGACCACCGCACAGCAAGCGGCCGGCCGCTGATCTTCAGACCTGGAGGAGGAGATATGAGGGACA
ATTGGAGAAGTGAATTATATAAATATAAAGTAGTAAAAATTGAACCATTAGGAGTAGCACCCACCAAGGC
AAAGAGAAGAGTGGTGCAGAGAGAAAAAAGAGCAGTGGGAATAGGAGCTTTGTTCCTTGGGTTCTTGGGA
GCAGCAGGAAGCACTATGGGCGCAGCGTCAATGACGCTGACGGTACAGGCCAGACAATTATTGTCTGGTA
TAGTGCAGCAGCAGAACAATTTGCTGAGGGCTATTGAGGCGCAACAGCATCTGTTGCAACTCACAGTCTG
GGGCATCAAGCAGCTCCAGGCAAGAATCCTGGCTGTGGAAAGATACCTAAAGGATCAACAGCTCCTGGGG
ATTTGGGGTTGCTCTGGAAAACTCATTTGCACCACTGCTGTGCCTTGGAATGCTAGTTGGAGTAATAAAT
CTCTGGAACAGATTTGGAATCACACGACCTGGATGGAGTGGGACAGAGAAATTAACAATTACACAAGCTT
AATACACTCCTTAATTGAAGAATCGCAAAACCAGCAAGAAAAGAATGAACAAGAATTATTGGAATTAGAT
AAATGGGCAAGTTTGTGGAATTGGTTTAACATAACAAATTGGCTGTGGTATATAAAATTATTCATAATGA
TAGTAGGAGGCTTGGTAGGTTTAAGAATAGTTTTTGCTGTACTTTCTATAGTGAATAGAGTTAGGCAGGG
ATATTCACCATTATCGTTTCAGACCCACCTCCCAACCCCGAGGGGACCCGACAGGCCCGAAGGAATAGAA
GAAGAAGGTGGAGAGAGAGACAGAGACAGATCCATTCGATTAGTGAACGGATCGGCACTGCGTGCGCCAA
TTCTGCAGACAAATGGCAGTATTCATCCACAATTTTAAAAGAAAAGGGGGGATTGGGGGGTACAGTGCAG
GGGAAAGAATAGTAGACATAATAGCAACAGACATACAAACTAAAGAATTACAAAAACAAATTACAAAAAT
TCAAAATTTTCGGGTTTATTACAGGGACAGCAGAGATCCAGTTTGGTTAGTACCGGGCCCGCTCTAGTCC
GGAATCAGTCCTGCTCCTCGGCCACGAAGTGCACGCAGTTGCCGGCCGGGTCGCGCAGGGCGAACTCCCG
CCCCCACGGCTGCTCGCCGATCTCGGTCATGGCCGGCCCGGAGGCGTCCCGGAAGTTCGTGGACACGACC
TCCGACCACTCGGCGTACAGCTCGTCCAGGCCGCGCACCCACACCCAGGCCAGGGTGTTGTCCGGCACCA
CCTGGTCCTGGACCGCGCTGATGAACAGGGTCACGTCGTCCCGGACCACACCGGCGAAGTCGTCCTCCAC
GAAGTCCCGGGAGAACCCGAGCCGGTCGGTCCAGAACTCGACCGCTCCGGCGACGTCGCGCGCGGTGAGC
ACCGGAACGGCACTGGTCAACTTGGCCATGGTGGCCCTCCTATAGTGAGTCGTATTATACTATGCCGATA
TACTATGCCGATGATTAATTGTCAACACGTGCTGCAGGTCCGAGGTTCTAGACGAGTTTACTCCCTATCA
GTGATAGAGAACGATGTCGAGTTTACTCCCTATCAGTGATAGAGAACGTATGTCGAGTTTACTCCCTATC
AGTGATAGAGAACGTATGTCGAGTTTACTCCCTATCAGTGATAGAGAACGTATGTCGAGTTTATCCCTAT
CAGTGATAGAGAACGTATGTCGAGTTTACTCCCTATCAGTGATAGAGAACGTATGTCGAGGTAGGCGTGT
ACGGTGGGAGGCCTATATAAGCAGAGCTCGTTTAGTGAACCGTCAGATCGCACCGGTCGCCACCATGAGC
GAGCTGATCAAGGAGAACATGCACATGAAGCTGTACATGGAGGGCACCGTGAACAACCACCACTTCAAGT
GCACATCCGAGGGCGAAGGCAAGCCCTACGAGGGCACCCAGACCATGAAGATCAAGGTGGTCGAGGGCGG
CCCTCTCCCCTTCGCCTTCGACATCCTGGCTACCAGCTTCATGTACGGCAGCAAAGCCTTCATCAACCAC
ACCCAGGGCATCCCCGACTTCTTTAAGCAGTCCTTCCCTGAGGGCTTCACATGGGAGAGAATCACCACAT
ACGAAGACGGGGGCGTGCTGACCGCTACCCAGGACACCAGCTTCCAGAACGGCTGCATCATCTACAACGT
CAAGATCAACGGGGTGAACTTCCCATCCAACGGCCCTGTGATGCAGAAGAAAACACGCGGCTGGGAGGCC
AACACCGAGATGCTGTACCCCGCTGACGGCGGCCTGAGAGGCCACAGCCAGATGGCCCTGAAGCTCGTGG
GCGGGGGCTACCTGCACTGCTCCTTCAAGACCACATACAGATCCAAGAAACCCGCTAAGAACCTCAAGAT
GCCCGGCTTCCACTTCGTGGACCACAGACTGGAAAGAATCAAGGAGGCCGACAAAGAGACCTACGTCGAG
CAGCACGAGATGGCTGTGGCCAAGTACTGCGACCTCCCTAGCAAACTGGGGCACAGATAATCGATAGTTT
GTTTGAATGAGGCTTCAGTACTTTACAGAATCGTTGCCTGCACATCTTGGAAACACTTGCTGGGATTACT
TCTTCAGGTTAACCCAACAGAAGGCTCGAGAAGGTATATTGCTGTTGACAGTGAGCGTCTTCTCGTTTGA
AACTTTGAATAGTGAAGCCACAGATGTATTCAAAGTTTCAAACGAGAAGATGCCTACTGCCTCGGAATTC
AAGGGGCTACTTTAGGAGCAATTATCTTGTTTACTAAAACTGAATACCTTGCTATCTCTTTGATACATTT
TTACAAAGCTGAATTAAAATGGTATAAATTAAATCACTTTTTTCAATTGGAAGACTAATGCGGCCGGCCA
CATGGTTTTTGTTAATAGTCTACAAGGGCTTTTTTGCGGCCCCGTTATTTGTTGATTGTGGGGCCCTATA
GTGAGTCGTATTACCTAGGACGCGTGGCCTCCGCGCCGGGTTTTGGCGCCTCCCGCGGGCGCCCCCCTCC
TCACGGCGAGCGCTGCCACGTCAGACGAAGGGCGCAGCGAGCGTCCTGATCCTTCCGCCCGGACGCTCAG
GACAGCGGCCCGCTGCTCATAAGACTCGGCCTTAGAACCCCAGTATCAGCAGAAGGACATTTTAGGACGG
GACTTGGGTGACTCTAGGGCACTGGTTTTCTTTCCAGAGAGCGGAACAGGCGAGGAAAAGTAGTCCCTTC
TCGGCGATTCTGCGGAGGGATCTCCGTGGGGCGGTGAACGCCGATGATTATATAAGGACGCGCCGGGTGT
GGCACAGCTAGTTCCGTCGCAGCCGGGATTTGGGTCGCGGTTCTTGTTTGTGGATCGCTGTGATCGTCAC
TTGGTGAGTAGCGGGCTGCTGGGCTGGCCGGGGCTTTCGTGGCCGCCGGGCCGCTCGGTGGGACGGAAGC
GTGTGGAGAGACCGCCAAGGGCTGTAGTCTGGGTCCGCGAGCAAGGTTGCCCTGAACTGGGGGTTGGGGG
GAGCGCAGCAAAATGGCGGCTGTTCCCGAGTCTTGAATGGAAGACGCTTGTGAGGCGGGCTGTGAGGTCG
TTGAAACAAGGTGGGGGGCATGGTGGGCGGCAAGAACCCAAGGTCTTGAGGCCTTCGCTAATGCGGGAAA
GCTCTTATTCGGGTGAGATGGGCTGGGGCACCATCTGGGGACCCTGACGTGAAGTTTGTCACTGACTGGA
GAACTCGGTTTGTCGTCTGTTGCGGGGGCGGCAGTTATGGCGGTGCCGTTGGGCAGTGCACCCGTACCTT
TGGGAGCGCGCGCCCTCGTCGTGTCGTGACGTCACCCGTTCTGTTGGCTTATAATGCAGGGTGGGGCCAC
CTGCCGGTAGGTGTGCGGTAGGCTTTTCTCCGTCGCAGGACGCAGGGTTCGGGCCTAGGGTAGGCTCTCC
TGAATCGACAGGCGCCGGACCTCTGGTGAGGGGAGGGATAAGTGAGGCGTCAGTTTCTTTGGTCGGTTTT
ATGTACCTATCTTCTTAAGTAGCTGAAGCTCCGGTTTTGAACTATGCGCTCGGGGTTGGCGAGTGTGTTT
TGTGAAGTTTTTTAGGCACCTTTTGAAATGTAATCATTTGGGTCAATATGTAATTTTCAGTGTTAGACTA
GTAAATTGTCCGCTAAATTCTGGCCGTTTTTGGCTTTTTTGTTAGACGCTAGCGGATCCATAACTTCGTA
TAGTATACATTATACGAAGTTATGCCACCATGTCTAGGCTGGACAAGAGCAAAGTCATAAACGGAGCTCT
GGAATTACTCAATGGTGTCGGTATCGAAGGCCTGACGACAAGGAAACTCGCTCAAAAGCTGGGAGTTGAG
CAGCCTACCCTGTACTGGCACGTGAAGAACAAGCGGGCCCTGCTCGATGCCCTGCCAATCGAGATGCTGG
ACAGGCATCATACCCACTTCTGCCCCCTGGAAGGCGAGTCATGGCAAGACTTTCTGCGGAACAACGCCAA
GTCATACCGCTGTGCTCTCCTCTCACATCGCGACGGGGCTAAAGTGCATCTCGGCACCCGCCCAACAGAG
AAACAGTACGAAACCCTGGAAAATCAGCTCGCGTTCCTGTGTCAGCAAGGCTTCTCCCTGGAGAACGCAC
TGTACGCTCTGTCCGCCGTGGGCCACTTTACACTGGGCTGCGTATTGGAGGAACAGGAGCATCAAGTAGC
AAAAGAGGAAAGAGAGACACCTACCACCGATTCTATGCCCCCACTTCTGAGACAAGCAATTGAGCTGTTC
GACCGGCAGGGAGCCGAACCTGCCTTCCTTTTCGGCCTGGAACTAATCATATGTGGCCTGGAGAAACAGC
TAAAGTGCGAAAGCGGCGGGCCGACCGACGCCCTTGACGATTTTGACTTAGACATGCTCCCAGCCGATGC
CCTTGACGATTTTGACCTTGACATGCTCCCCGGGTAAATAACTTCGTATAGTATACATTATACGAAGTTA
TGGATCCGCGGCCGCAAATTCCGCCCCTCTCCCTCCCCCCCCCCTAACGTTACTGGCCGAAGCCGCTTGG
AATAAGGCCGGTGTGCGTTTGTCTATATGTTATTTTCCACCATATTGCCGTCTTTTGGCAATGTGAGGGC
CCGGAAACCTGGCCCTGTCTTCTTGACGAGCATTCCTAGGGGTCTTTCCCCTCTCGCCAAAGGAATGCAA
GGTCTGTTGAATGTCGTGAAGGAAGCAGTTCCTCTGGAAGCTTCTTGAAGACAAACAACGTCTGTAGCGA
CCCTTTGCAGGCAGCGGAACCCCCCACCTGGCGACAGGTGCCTCTGCGGCCAAAAGCCACGTGTATAAGA
TACACCTGCAAAGGCGGCACAACCCCAGTGCCACGTTGTGAGTTGGATAGTTGTGGAAAGAGTCAAATGG
CTCTCCTCAAGCGTATTCAACAAGGGGCTGAAGGATGCCCAGAAGGTACCCCATTGTATGGGATCTGATC
TGGGGCCTCGGTGCACATGCTTTACATGTGTTTAGTCGAGGTTAAAAAAACGTCTAGGCCCCCCGAACCA
CGGGGACGTGGTTTTCCTTTGAAAAACACGATAATACCATGGCCACCGAGTACAAGCCCACGGTGCGCCT
CGCCACCCGCGACGACGTCCCCCGGGCCGTACGCACCCTCGCCGCCGCGTTCGCCGACTACCCCGCCACG
CGCCACACCGTCGACCCGGACCGCCACATCGAGCGGGTCACCGAGCTGCAAGAACTCTTCCTCACGCGCG
TCGGGCTCGACATCGGCAAGGTGTGGGTCGCGGACGACGGCGCCGCGGTGGCGGTCTGGACCACGCCGGA
GAGCGTCGAAGCGGGGGCGGTGTTCGCCGAGATCGGCTCGCGCATGGCCGAGTTGAGCGGTTCCCGGCTG
GCCGCGCAGCAACAGATGGAAGGCCTCCTGGCGCCGCACCGGCCCAAGGAGCCCGCGTGGTTCCTGGCCA
CCGTCGGCGTCTCGCCCGACCACCAGGGCAAGGGTCTGGGCAGCGCCGTCGTGCTCCCCGGAGTGGAGGC
GGCCGAGCGCGCTGGGGTGCCCGCCTTCCTGGAGACCTCCGCGCCCCGCAACCTCCCCTTCTACGAGCGG
CTCGGCTTCACCGTCACCGCCGACGTCGAGGTGCCCGAAGGACCGCGCACCTGGTGCATGACCCGCAAGC
CCGGTGCCTGAGTTCGCGTCTGGAACAATCAACCTCTGGATTACAAAATTTGTGAAAGATTGACTGGTAT
TCTTAACTATGTTGCTCCTTTTACGCTATGTGGATACGCTGCTTTAATGCCTTTGTATCATGCTATTGCT
TCCCGTATGGCTTTCATTTTCTCCTCCTTGTATAAATCCTGGTTGCTGTCTCTTTATGAGGAGTTGTGGC
CCGTTGTCAGGCAACGTGGCGTGGTGTGCACTGTGTTTGCTGACGCAACCCCCACTGGTTGGGGCATTGC
CACCACCTGTCAGCTCCTTTCCGGGACTTTCGCTTTCCCCCTCCCTATTGCCACGGCGGAACTCATCGCC
GCCTGCCTTGCCCGCTGCTGGACAGGGGCTCGGCTGTTGGGCACTGACAATTCCGTGGTGTTGTCGGGGA
AGCTGACGTCCTTTCCATGGCTGCTCGCCTGTGTTGCCACCTGGATTCTGCGCGGGACGTCCTTCTGCTA
CGTCCCTTCGGCCCTCAATCCAGCGGACCTTCCTTCCCGCGGCCTGCTGCCGGCTCTGCGGCCTCTTCCG
CGTCTTCGCCTTCGCCCTCAGACGAGTCGGATCTCCCTTTGGGCCGCCTCCCCGCCTGGAATTAATTCTG
CAGTCGAGACCTAGAAAAACATGGAGCAATCACAAGTAGCAATACAGCAGCTACCAATGCTGATTGTGCC
TGGCTAGAAGCACAAGAGGAGGAGGAGGTGGGTTTTCCAGTCACACCTCAGGTACCTTTAAGACCAATGA
CTTACAAGGCAGCTGTAGATCTTAGCCACTTTTTAAAAGAAAAGAGGGGACTGGAAGGGCTAATTCACTC
CCAACGAAGACAAGATCTGCTTTTTGCTTGTACTGGGTCTCTCTGGTTAGACCAGATCTGAGCCTGGGAG
CTCTCTGGCTAACTAGGGAACCCACTGCTTAAGCCTCAATAAAGCTTGCCTTGAGTGCTTCAAGTAGTGT
GTGCCCGTCTGTTGTGTGACTCTGGTAACTAGAGATCCCTCAGACCCTTTTAGTCAGTGTGGAAAATCTC
TAGCAGTAGTAGTTCATGTCATCTTATTATTCAGTATTTATAACTTGCAAAGAAATGAATATCAGAGAGT
GAGAGGCCTTGACATTGTTTAAACCCGCTGATCAGCCTCGACTGTGCCTTCTAGTTGCCAGCCATCTGTT
GTTTGCCCCTCCCCCGTGCCTTCCTTGACCCTGGAAGGTGCCACTCCCACTGTCCTTTCCTAATAAAATG
AGGAAATTGCATCGCATTGTCTGAGTAGGTGTCATTCTATTCTGGGGGGTGGGGTGGGGCAGGACAGCAA
GGGGGAGGATTGGGAAGACAATAGCAGGCATGCTGGGGATGCGGTGGGCTCTATGGCTTCTGAGGCGGAA
AGAACCAGCTGGGGCTCTAGGGGGTATCCCC
[124 nt withheld, positions 8782-8905]
C
[91 nt withheld, positions 8907-8997]
A
[49 nt withheld, positions 8999-9047]
CCTTTGACGTTGGAGTCCACGTTCTTT
[37 nt withheld, positions 9075-9111]
ACCCTATCTCGGTCTATTCTTTTGATTTATAAGGGATTTTGCCGATTTCGGCCTATTGGTTAAAAAATGA
GCTGATTTAACAAAAATTTAACGCGAATTAATTCTGTGGAATGTGTGTCAGTTAGGGTGTGGAAAGTCCC
CAGGCTCCCCAGCAGGCAGAAGTATGCAAAGCATGCATCTCAATTAGTCAGCAACCAGGTGTGGAAAGTC
CCCAGGCTCCCCAGCAGGCAGAAGTATGCAAAGCATGCATCTCAATTAGTCAGCAACCATAGTCCCGCCC
CTAACTCCGCCCATCCCGCCCCTAACTCCGCCCAGTTCCGCCCATTCTCCGCCCCATGGCTGACTAATTT
TTTTTATTTATGCAGAGGCCGAGGCCGCCTCTGCCTCTGAGCTATTCCAGAAGTAGTGAGGAGGCTTTTT
TGGAGGCCTAGGCTTTTGCAAAAAGCTCCCGGGAGCTTGTATATCCATTTTCGGATCTGATCAGCACGTG
ATGAAAAAGCCTGAACTCACCGCGACGTCTGTCGAGAAGTTTCTGATCGAAAAGTTCGACAGCGTCTCCG
ACCTGATGCAGCTCTCGGAGGGCGAAGAATCTCGTGCTTTCAGCTTCGATGTAGGAGGGCGTGGATATGT
CCTGCGGGTAAATAGCTGCGCCGATGGTTTCTACAAAGATCGTTATGTTTATCGGCACTTTGCATCGGCC
GCGCTCCCGATTCCGGAAGTGCTTGACATTGGGGAATTAATTCAGCGAGAGCCTGACCTATTGCATCTCC
CGCCGTGCACAGGGTGTCACGTTGCAAGACCTGCCTGAAACCGAACTGCCCGCTGTTCTGCAGCCGGTCG
CGGAGGCCATGGATGCGATCGCTGCGGCCGATCTTAGCCAGACGAGCGGGTTCGGCCCATTCGGACCGCA
AGGAATCGGTCAATACACTACATGGCGTGATTTCATATGCGCGATTGCTGATCCCCATGTGTATCACTGG
CAAACTGTGATGGACGACACCGTCAGTGCGTCCGTCGCGCAGGCTCTCGATGAGCTGATGCTTTGGGCCG
AGGACTGCCCCGAAGTCCGGCACCTCGTGCACGCGGATTTCGGCTCCAACAATGTCCTGACGGACAATGG
CCGCATAACAGCGGTCATTGACTGGAGCGAGGCGATGTTCGGGGATTCCCAATACGAGGTCGCCAACATC
TTCTTCTGGAGGCCGTGGTTGGCTTGTATGGAGCAGCAGACGCGCTACTTCGAGCGGAGGCATCCGGAGC
TTGCAGGATCGCCGCGGCTCCGGGCGTATATGCTCCGCATTGGTCTTGACCAACTCTATCAGAGCTTGGT
TGACGGCAATTTCGATGATGCAGCTTGGGCGCAGGGTCGATGCGACGCAATCGTCCGATCCGGAGCCGGG
ACTGTCGGGCGTACACAAATCGCCCGCAGAAGCGCGGCCGTCTGGACCGATGGCTGTGTAGAAGTACTCG
CCGATAGTGGAAACCGACGCCCCAGCACTCGTCCGAGGGCAAAGGAATAGCACGTGCTACGAGATTTCGA
TTCCACCGCCGCCTTCTATGAAAGGTTGGGCTTCGGAATCGTTTTCCGGGACGCCGGCTGGATGATCCTC
CAGCGCGGGGATCTCATGCTGGAGTTCTTCGCCCACCCCAACTTGTTTATTGCAGCTTATAATGGTTACA
AATAAAGCAATAGCATCACAAATTTCACAAATAAAGCATTTTTTTCACTGCATTCTAGTTGTGGTTTGTC
CAAACTCATCAATGTATCTTATCATGTCTGTATACCGTCGACCTCTAGCTAGAGCTTGGCGTAATCATGG
TCATAGCTGTTTCCTGTGTGAAATTGTTATCCGCTCACAATTCCACACAACATACGAGCCGGAAGCATAA
AGTGTAAAGCCTGGGGTGCCTAATGAGTGAGCTAACTCACATTAATTGCGTTGCGCTCACTGCCCGCTTT
CCAGTCGGGAAACCTGTCGTGCCAGCTGCATTAATGAATCGGCCAACGCGCGGGGAGAGGCGGTTTGCGT
ATTGGGCGCTCTTCCGCTTCCTCGCTCACTGACTCGCTGCGCTCGGTCGTTCGGCTGCGGCGAGCGGTAT
CAGCTCACTCAAAGGCGGTAATACGGTTATCCACAGAATCAGGGGATAACGCAGGAAAGAACATGTGAGC
AAAAGGCCAGCAAAAGGCCAGGAACCGTAAAAAGGCCGCGTTGCTGGCGTTTTTCCATAGGCTCCGCCCC
CCTGACGAGCATCACAAAAATCGACGCTCAAGTCAGAGGTGGCGAAACCCGACAGGACTATAAAGATACC
AGGCGTTTCCCCCTGGAAGCTCCCTCGTGCGCTCTCCTGTTCCGACCCTGCCGCTTACCGGATACCTGTC
CGCCTTTCTCCCTTCGGGAAGCGTGGCGCTTTCTCATAGCTCACGCTGTAGGTATCTCAGTTCGGTGTAG
GTCGTTCGCTCCAAGCTGGGCTGTGTGCACGAACCCCCCGTTCAGCCCGACCGCTGCGCCTTATCCGGTA
ACTATCGTCTTGAGTCCAACCCGGTAAGACACGACTTATCGCCACTGGCAGCAGCCACTGGTAACAGGAT
TAGCAGAGCGAGGTATGTAGGCGGTGCTACAGAGTTCTTGAAGTGGTGGCCTAACTACGGCTACACTAGA
AGAACAGTATTTGGTATCTGCGCTCTGCTGAAGCCAGTTACCTTCGGAAAAAGAGTTGGTAGCTCTTGAT
CCGGCAAACAAACCACCGCTGGTAGCGGTGGTTTTTTTGTTTGCAAGCAGCAGATTACGCGCAGAAAAAA
AGGATCTCAAGAAGATCCTTTGATCTTTTCTACGGGGTCTGACGCTCAGTGGAACGAAAACTCACGTTAA
GGGATTTTGGTCATGAGATTATCAAAAAGGATCTTCACCTAGATCCTTTTAAATTAAAAATGAAGTTTTA
AATCAATCTAAAGTATATATGAGTAAACTTGGTCTGACAGTTACCAATGCTTAATCAGTGAGGCACCTAT
CTCAGCGATCTGTCTATTTCGTTCATCCATAGTTGCCTGACTCCCCGTCGTGTAGATAACTACGATACGG
GAGGGCTTACCATCTGGCCCCAGTGCTGCAATGATACCGCGAGACCCACGCTCACCGGCTCCAGATTTAT
CAGCAATAAACCAGCCAGCCGGAAGGGCCGAGCGCAGAAGTGGTCCTGCAACTTTATCCGCCTCCATCCA
GTCTATTAATTGTTGCCGGGAAGCTAGAGTAAGTAGTTCGCCAGTTAATAGTTTGCGCAACGTTGTTGCC
ATTGCTACAGGCATCGTGGTGTCACGCTCGTCGTTTGGTATGGCTTCATTCAGCTCCGGTTCCCAACGAT
CAAGGCGAGTTACATGATCCCCCATGTTGTGCAAAAAAGCGGTTAGCTCCTTCGGTCCTCCGATCGTTGT
CAGAAGTAAGTTGGCCGCAGTGTTATCACTCATGGTTATGGCAGCACTGCATAATTCTCTTACTGTCATG
CCATCCGTAAGATGCTTTTCTGTGACTGGTGAGTACTCAACCAAGTCATTCTGAGAATAGTGTATGCGGC
GACCGAGTTGCTCTTGCCCGGCGTCAATACGGGATAATACCGCGCCACATAGCAGAACTTTAAAAGTGCT
CATCATTGGAAAACGTTCTTCGGGGCGAAAACTCTCAAGGATCTTACCGCTGTTGAGATCCAGTTCGATG
TAACCCACTCGTGCACCCAACTGATCTTCAGCATCTTTTACTTTCACCAGCGTTTCTGGGTGAGCAAAAA
CAGGAAGGCAAAATGCCGCAAAAAAGGGAATAAGGGCGACACGGAAATGTTGAATACTCATACTCTTCCT
TTTTCAATATTATTGAAGCATTTATCAGGGTTATTGTCTCATGAGCGGATACATATTTGAATGTATTTAG
AAAAATAAACAAATAGGGGTTCCGCGCACATTTCCCCGAAAAGTGCCACCTGACGTCGACGGATCGGGAG
ATCAACTTGTTTATTGCAGCTTATAATGGTTACAAATAAAGCAATAGCATCACAAATTTCACAAATAAAG
CATTTTTTTCACTGCATTCTAGTTGTGGTTTGTCCAAACTCATCAATGTATCTTATCATGTCTGGATCAA
CTGGATAACTCAAGCTAACCAAAATCATCCCAAACTTCCCACCCCATACCCTATTACCACTGCCAATTAC
CTGTGGTTTCATTTACTCTAAACCTGTGATTCCTCTGAATTATTTTCATTTTAAAGAAATTGTATTTGTT
AAATATGTACTACAAACTTAGTAGT
Features (pLannotate 1.2.2; 38 found; start..end, strand, type, name):
    377..634     +  LTR            5' LTR (truncated): truncated 5' long terminal repeat (LTR) from HIV-1
    681..806     +  misc_feature   HIV-1 Ψ: packaging signal of human immunodeficiency virus type 1
    790..1128    +  CDS            HIV-1 gag (fragment): gag protein from human immunodeficiency virus 1; gag
   1303..1536    +  misc_feature   RRE: The Rev response element (RRE) of HIV-1 allows for Rev-dependent mRNA export from the nucleus to the cytoplasm.
   1913..2013    +  CDS            Rev (fragment): human immunodeficiency virus 1 (HIV-1) Rev protein; rev; enhances nuclear export of unspliced and incompletely spliced viral mRNAs
   2063..2180    +  misc_feature   cPPT/CTS: central polypurine tract and central termination sequence of HIV-1
   2245..2619    -  CDS            BleoR: antibiotic-binding protein; Sh ble from Streptoalloteichus hindustanus; confers resistance to bleomycin, phleomycin, and Zeocin™
   2639..2686    -  promoter       EM7 promoter: synthetic bacterial promoter&nbsp
   2713..2991    +  promoter       tight TRE promoter (fragment): Tet-responsive promoter PTight, consisting of seven tet operator sequences followed by the minimal CMV promoter
   3005..3697    +  CDS            TurboRFP: TurboRFP is a basic (constitutively fluorescent) orange fluorescent protein published in 2007, derived from Entacmaea quadricolor. It has low acid sensitivity.
   3713..3806    +  ncRNA          5' miR-30a: sequence upstream of the 71-nt precursor of the human miR-30a microRNA (Zeng et al., 2002) miRNA
   3918..4030    +  ncRNA          3' miR-30a: sequence downstream of the 71-nt precursor of the human miR-30a microRNA (Zeng et al., 2002) miRNA
   4125..4143    -  promoter       T7 promoter: promoter for bacteriophage T7 RNA polymerase
   4156..5367    +  promoter       UbC promoter: human ubiquitin C promoter
   5380..5413    +  protein_bind   loxP511: Cre-mediated recombination occurs in the 8-bp core sequence (GTATACAT). loxP511 sites are compatible with each other, but incompatible with wild-type loxP sites. Cre recombinase
   5420..6127    +  CDS            rtTA3: reverse tetracycline transactivator 3 activates expression from Tet-responsive promoters in the presence of doxycycline
   6128..6161    +  protein_bind   loxP511: Cre-mediated recombination occurs in the 8-bp core sequence (GTATACAT). loxP511 sites are compatible with each other, but incompatible with wild-type loxP sites. Cre recombinase
   6184..6756    +  misc_feature   IRES: internal ribosome entry site (IRES) of the encephalomyocarditis virus (EMCV)
   6765..7361    +  CDS            PuroR: puromycin N-acetyltransferase; pac from Streptomyces alboniger; confers resistance to puromycin
   7377..7965    +  misc_feature   WPRE: woodchuck hepatitis virus posttranscriptional regulatory element
   7982..8170    +  CDS            nef (fragment): NEF_HV1Z2 - Experimental evidence at protein level: Swiss-Prot protein existence level 1. Extracellular Nef protein targets CD4(+) T-lymphocytes for apoptosis by interacting with CXCR4 surface receptors. From Human immunodeficiency virus type 1 group M subtype D (isolate Z2/CDC-Z34) (HIV-1).
   8172..8405    +  LTR            3' LTR (ΔU3): self-inactivating 3' long terminal repeat (LTR) from HIV-1
   8512..8736    +  polyA_signal   bGH poly(A) signal: bovine growth hormone polyadenylation signal
   8740..8761    +  promoter       SV40 promoter (fragment): SV40 enhancer and early promoter
   8782..9210    +  rep_origin     f1 ori (sequence partly withheld): f1 bacteriophage origin of replication; arrow indicates direction of (+) strand synthesis
   9224..9553    +  promoter       SV40 promoter: SV40 enhancer and early promoter
   9602..10631   +  CDS            HygR (fragment): aminoglycoside phosphotransferase from E. coli; aph(4)-Ia; confers resistance to hygromycin
  10641..10766   +  CDS            ble (fragment): BLE_KLEPN - Experimental evidence at protein level: Swiss-Prot protein existence level 1. Binding protein with a strong affinity to the bleomycin family of antibiotics. Binds to CL990; an antimitotic-antibiotic compound. From Klebsiella pneumoniae.
  10761..10882   +  polyA_signal   SV40 poly(A) signal: SV40 polyadenylation signal
  10953..10975   -  protein_bind   lac operator (fragment): The lac repressor binds to the lac operator to inhibit transcription in E. coli. This inhibition can be relieved by adding lactose or isopropyl-β-D-thiogalactopyranoside (IPTG). lac repressor encoded by lacI
  10979..11009   -  promoter       lac promoter: promoter for the E. coli lac operon
  11024..11045   -  protein_bind   CAP binding site: CAP binding activates transcription in the presence of cAMP. E. coli catabolite activator protein
  11058..11150   -  CDS            lacI (fragment): lac repressor; lacI; The lac repressor binds to the lac operator to inhibit transcription in E. coli. This inhibition can be relieved by adding lactose or isopropyl-β-D-thiogalactopyranoside (IPTG).
  11333..11921   -  rep_origin     ori: high-copy-number ColE1/pMB1/pBR322/pUC origin of replication
  12092..12952   -  CDS            AmpR: β-lactamase; bla; confers resistance to ampicillin, carbenicillin, and related antibiotics
  12953..13057   -  promoter       AmpR promoter: bla
  13105..13239   +  polyA_signal   SV40 poly(A) signal: SV40 polyadenylation signal
  13406..329     +  CDS            nef (fragment) (across the origin): NEF_HV1BR - Experimental evidence at protein level: Swiss-Prot protein existence level 1. Extracellular Nef protein targets CD4(+) T-lymphocytes for apoptosis by interacting with CXCR4 surface receptors (PubMed:14990729). From Human immunodeficiency virus type 1 group M subtype B (isolate BRU/LAI) (HIV-1).
