[The description below was written by a language model from this plasmid's Addgene catalogue record and pLannotate feature annotations shown in this document.]
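Description:
pTRIPZ shCUX1-5328 is a roughly 13.4 kb HIV-1-based, self-inactivating lentiviral vector built on the pTRIPZ backbone for doxycycline-inducible knockdown of human CUX1 in mammalian cells. In bacteria it is maintained through a high-copy ColE1/pUC-type origin and selected with ampicillin (AmpR). An EM7-driven bleomycin/Zeocin resistance gene and an f1 origin are also annotated. The viral portion comprises a truncated 5' LTR, the Ψ packaging signal with a gag fragment, the RRE for Rev-dependent export, the cPPT/CTS, a WPRE and a ΔU3 3' LTR. The genome can therefore be packaged when helper functions are supplied in trans, and it integrates without regenerating an active viral promoter.

The payload consists of two expression units. A tight Tet-responsive promoter drives TurboRFP, followed on the same transcript by 5' and 3' miR-30a flanking sequences. The shRNA sits between these flanks, so it is processed like a microRNA. According to the catalogue, the hairpin targets CUX1 sequence starting at position 5328 of the reference mRNA, though the hairpin itself is not annotated as a feature. Downstream, the human UbC promoter constitutively expresses rtTA3, which is flanked by loxP511 sites, and an EMCV IRES links it to the puromycin resistance gene. Transduced cells can thus be selected with puromycin, and adding doxycycline activates rtTA3 to switch on both the red fluorescent marker and the shRNA. An SV40 promoter with a hygromycin resistance fragment lies outside the LTRs.

The two sequence records, one from the depositor and one from repository sequencing, differ by a single nucleotide in the hairpin region and carry identical annotations. The associated publication concerns the role of CUX1 in oxidative DNA damage repair during RAS transformation.
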