Addgene plasmid #100815: pTRIPZ shCUX1-5328
Purpose: Lentiviral vector expressing a doxycycline-inducible short hairpin RNA against CUX1 sequence starting at 5328 of M74099
Depositing lab: Alain Nepveu. Depositing organization: McGill University. Publication: RAS transformation requires CUX1-dependent repair of oxidative DNA damage. Ramdzan ZM, Vadnais C, Pal R, Vandal G, Cadieux C, Leduy L, Davoudi S, Hulea L, Yao L, Karnezis AN, Paquet M, Dankort D, Nepveu A. PLoS Biol. 2014 Mar 11;12(3):e1001807. doi: 10.1371/journal.pbio.1001807. eCollection 2014 Mar. PBIOLOGY-D-13-03283 PubMed 24618719.
Backbone
  Vector backbone: pTRIPZ
  Vector type: Mammalian Expression, Lentiviral
  Selectable markers: Puromycin
Growth in bacteria
  Bacterial resistance: Ampicillin, 100 μg/mL
  Growth temperature: 37°C
  Growth strain: NEB Stable
  Copy number: High Copy
Gene/Insert
  Gene/Insert name: TGCTGTTGACAGTGAGCGTCTTCTCGTTTGAAACTTTGAATAGTGAAGCCA
  gRNA/shRNA sequence: shRNA 5328
  GenBank ID: Hs CUX1 M74099
Terms and licenses: Academic/Nonprofit Terms; Industry Terms: Not Available to Industry
How to cite: pTRIPZ shCUX1-5328 was a gift from Alain Nepveu (Addgene plasmid # 100815 ; http://n2t.net/addgene:100815 ; RRID:Addgene_100815)
